Addgene plasmid #197948: pCDNA5/FRT/TO_Halo-PanK
Purpose: Expression of FRET_control in mammalian cells
Depositing lab: Kai Johnsson. Depositing organization: Max Planck Institute for Medical Research. Publication: Probing coenzyme A homeostasis with semisynthetic biosensors. Xue L, Schnacke P, Frei MS, Koch B, Hiblot J, Wombacher R, Fabritz S, Johnsson K. Nat Chem Biol. 2022 Oct 31. doi: 10.1038/s41589-022-01172-7. PubMed 36316571.
Backbone
  Vector backbone: pCDNA5/FRT/TO
  Vector type: Mammalian Expression
  Selectable markers: Hygromycin
Growth in bacteria
  Bacterial resistance: Ampicillin, 100 μg/mL
  Growth temperature: 37°C
  Growth strain: DH5alpha
  Copy number: High Copy
Gene/Insert
  Gene/Insert name: Halo-ecPanK
  Species: other
  Mutation: PanK=PanK-D127A,L277W,F252Y
  Cloning method: Gibson Cloning
Terms and licenses: Academic/Nonprofit Terms; Industry Terms: Not Available to Industry
How to cite: pCDNA5/FRT/TO_Halo-PanK was a gift from Kai Johnsson (Addgene plasmid # 197948 ; http://n2t.net/addgene:197948 ; RRID:Addgene_197948)
