[The description below was written by a language model from this plasmid's Addgene catalogue record and pLannotate feature annotations shown in this document.]
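Description:
pCDNA5/FRT/TO_Halo-PanK is a 7,038-nt mammalian expression plasmid built on the pCDNA5/FRT/TO backbone. It is propagated in E. coli through a high-copy ColE1/pUC-type origin with ampicillin selection (AmpR with its bla promoter). The annotation also picks up small backbone remnants (fragments of f1 ori, bom, lacI and ble, plus a lac promoter/operator region) that play no evident role in the payload.

The expression cassette is driven by the CMV immediate-early enhancer and promoter, followed directly by two short tet operator matches. These fit the tetracycline-regulated "TO" design, in which transcription is held off in cells expressing the Tet repressor and is released by tetracycline or doxycycline. Downstream lies the Gibson-cloned insert, a fusion of HaloTag (annotated as the dhaA haloalkane dehalogenase from which it derives) to E. coli pantothenate kinase (coaA/PanK). According to the record, the PanK carries the substitutions D127A, L277W and F252Y. The cassette ends with the bGH polyadenylation signal.

An FRT site sits immediately upstream of a hygromycin resistance coding sequence with an SV40 poly(A) signal, and no full promoter is annotated in front of it. This is the arrangement used for FLP-mediated integration into a host line bearing a genomic FRT landing site, where recombination is expected to supply the promoter, so that hygromycin resistance reports correct single-copy insertion.

The stated purpose is expression of a FRET control in mammalian cells, in work on semisynthetic biosensors for coenzyme A. The Halo domain can be covalently labelled with a chloroalkane-linked fluorophore, but the record does not explain exactly how this construct serves as the control.
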