Features (pLannotate 1.2.2; 22 found; start..end, strand, type, name):
    149..201     -  misc_feature   bom (fragment): basis of mobility region from pBR322
    356..735     +  enhancer       CMV enhancer: human cytomegalovirus immediate early enhancer
    736..939     +  promoter       CMV promoter: human cytomegalovirus (CMV) immediate early promoter
    941..960     +  promoter       PLtetO-1 promoter (fragment): modified phage lambda PL promoter with tet operator sites (Lutz and Bujard, 1997)
    962..981     +  promoter       PLtetO-1 promoter (fragment): modified phage lambda PL promoter with tet operator sites (Lutz and Bujard, 1997)
    989..1022    +  promoter       TRE3GV promoter (fragment): 3rd-generation Tet-responsive promoter that can be activated by binding of Tet-On® 3G, optimized for retroviral and lentiviral vectors
   1117..1995    +  CDS            dhaA: DHAA_PSEPV - Experimental evidence at protein level: Swiss-Prot protein existence level 1. Catalyzes hydrolytic cleavage of carbon-halogen bonds in halogenated aliphatic compounds, leading to the formation of the corresponding primary alcohols, halide ions and protons. Has a broad substrate specificity, as it is able to dehalogenate mono- and di- chlorinated and brominated alkanes (up to at least C10), and the two isomers of 1,3-dichloropropene to 3-chloroallyl alcohol; the highest activity was found with 1,2-dibromoethane, while no activity was observed with the analog 1,2-dichloroethane. Fro
   2113..3033    +  CDS            coaA: COAA_ECOLI - Also known as panK, rts. Experimental evidence at protein level: Swiss-Prot protein existence level 1. From Escherichia coli (strain K12).
   3117..3341    +  polyA_signal   bGH poly(A) signal: bovine growth hormone polyadenylation signal
   3345..3366    +  promoter       SV40 promoter (fragment): SV40 enhancer and early promoter
   3387..3620    +  rep_origin     f1 ori (fragment) (sequence partly withheld): f1 bacteriophage origin of replication; arrow indicates direction of (+) strand synthesis
   3625..3672    +  protein_bind   FRT: FLP-mediated recombination occurs in the 8-bp core sequence TCTAGAAA (Turan and Bode, 2011). FLP recombinase from the Saccharomyces cerevisiae 2μ plasmid
   3680..4702    +  CDS            HygR: aminoglycoside phosphotransferase from E. coli; aph(4)-Ia; confers resistance to hygromycin
   4712..4837    +  CDS            ble (fragment): BLE_KLEPN - Experimental evidence at protein level: Swiss-Prot protein existence level 1. Binding protein with a strong affinity to the bleomycin family of antibiotics. Binds to CL990; an antimitotic-antibiotic compound. From Klebsiella pneumoniae.
   4832..4953    +  polyA_signal   SV40 poly(A) signal: SV40 polyadenylation signal
   5026..5042    -  protein_bind   lac operator: The lac repressor binds to the lac operator to inhibit transcription in E. coli. This inhibition can be relieved by adding lactose or isopropyl-β-D-thiogalactopyranoside (IPTG). lac repressor encoded by lacI
   5050..5080    -  promoter       lac promoter: promoter for the E. coli lac operon
   5095..5116    -  protein_bind   CAP binding site: CAP binding activates transcription in the presence of cAMP. E. coli catabolite activator protein
   5129..5221    -  CDS            lacI (fragment): lac repressor; lacI; The lac repressor binds to the lac operator to inhibit transcription in E. coli. This inhibition can be relieved by adding lactose or isopropyl-β-D-thiogalactopyranoside (IPTG).
   5404..5992    -  rep_origin     ori: high-copy-number ColE1/pMB1/pBR322/pUC origin of replication
   6163..7023    -  CDS            AmpR: β-lactamase; bla; confers resistance to ampicillin, carbenicillin, and related antibiotics
   7024..90      -  promoter       AmpR promoter (across the origin): bla
>Addgene plasmid #197948 | pCDNA5/FRT/TO_Halo-PanK | addgene full sequence | sequence record 387297 | Addgene NGS Result
ATATTATTGAAGCATTTATCAGGGTTATTGTCTCATGAGCGGATACATATTTGAATGTATTTAGAAAAAT
AAACAAATAGGGGTTCCGCGCACATTTCCCCGAAAAGTGCCACCTGACGTCGACGGATCGGGAGATCTCC
CGATCCCCTATGGTGCACTCTCAGTACAATCTGCTCTGATGCCGCATAGTTAAGCCAGTATCTGCTCCCT
GCTTGTGTGTTGGAGGTCGCTGAGTAGTGCGCGAGCAAAATTTAAGCTACAACAAGGCAAGGCTTGACCG
ACAATTGCATGAAGAATCTGCTTAGGGTTAGGCGTTTTGCGCTGCTTCGCGATGTACGGGCCAGATATAC
GCGTTGACATTGATTATTGACTAGTTATTAATAGTAATCAATTACGGGGTCATTAGTTCATAGCCCATAT
ATGGAGTTCCGCGTTACATAACTTACGGTAAATGGCCCGCCTGGCTGACCGCCCAACGACCCCCGCCCAT
TGACGTCAATAATGACGTATGTTCCCATAGTAACGCCAATAGGGACTTTCCATTGACGTCAATGGGTGGA
GTATTTACGGTAAACTGCCCACTTGGCAGTACATCAAGTGTATCATATGCCAAGTACGCCCCCTATTGAC
GTCAATGACGGTAAATGGCCCGCCTGGCATTATGCCCAGTACATGACCTTATGGGACTTTCCTACTTGGC
AGTACATCTACGTATTAGTCATCGCTATTACCATGGTGATGCGGTTTTGGCAGTACATCAATGGGCGTGG
ATAGCGGTTTGACTCACGGGGATTTCCAAGTCTCCACCCCATTGACGTCAATGGGAGTTTGTTTTGGCAC
CAAAATCAACGGGACTTTCCAAAATGTCGTAACAACTCCGCCCCATTGACGCAAATGGGCGGTAGGCGTG
TACGGTGGGAGGTCTATATAAGCAGAGCTCTCCCTATCAGTGATAGAGATCTCCCTATCAGTGATAGAGA
TCGTCGACGAGCTCGTTTAGTGAACCGTCAGATCGCCTGGAGACGCCATCCACGCTGTTTTGACCTCCAT
AGAAGACACCGGGACCGATCCAGCCTCCGGACTCTAGCGTTTAAACTTAAGCTTGGTACCGCCACCATGG
CAGAGATCGGAACCGGCTTTCCTTTCGACCCTCACTACGTGGAAGTGCTGGGCGAGAGAATGCACTATGT
GGACGTGGGCCCCAGAGATGGAACCCCTGTGCTGTTTCTGCACGGCAACCCTACCAGCAGCTACGTGTGG
CGGAACATCATCCCTCACGTGGCCCCTACACACAGATGTATCGCCCCTGACCTGATCGGCATGGGCAAGA
GCGATAAGCCCGACCTGGGCTACTTCTTCGACGACCACGTGCGGTTCATGGACGCCTTTATTGAGGCCCT
CGGCCTGGAAGAGGTGGTGCTGGTTATTCACGATTGGGGCAGCGCCCTGGGATTCCACTGGGCCAAGAGA
AACCCCGAGAGAGTGAAGGGAATCGCCTTCATGGAATTCATCAGGCCCATTCCTACCTGGGACGAGTGGC
CTGAGTTCGCCAGAGAGACATTCCAGGCCTTCAGAACCACCGACGTGGGCAGAAAGCTGATCATCGACCA
GAACGTGTTCATCGAGGGCACCCTGCCTATGGGAGTCGTTAGACCTCTGACCGAGGTGGAAATGGACCAC
TACAGAGAGCCCTTTCTGAACCCCGTGGACCGGGAACCTCTTTGGAGATTCCCCAACGAGCTGCCCATTG
CCGGCGAGCCTGCTAATATTGTGGCCCTGGTGGAAGAGTACATGGACTGGCTGCATCAGAGCCCCGTGCC
TAAGCTGCTGTTTTGGGGAACACCCGGCGTGCTGATTCCTCCTGCTGAAGCTGCCAGACTGGCCAAGAGC
CTGCCTAATTGCAAGGCCGTGGATATCGGCCCTGGCCTGAATCTGCTGCAAGAGGACAACCCCGATCTGA
TCGGCTCCGAGATTGCCAGATGGCTGAGCACCCTGGAAATCAGCGGAGGATCTCTGGCTGAAGCCGCCGC
TAAAGAAGCCGCTGCAAAAGAGGCTGCCGCCAAAGAGGCAGCAGCAAAAGAAGCAGCCGCTAAGGCTGCT
GCTGGCGGATCTACACCCTACCTGCAGTTCGATAGAAACCAGTGGGCCGCTCTGAGAGACAGCGTGCCAA
TGACACTGAGCGAGGACGAGATCGCCAGACTGAAGGGCATCAATGAGGACCTGAGCCTGGAAGAGGTGGC
CGAGATTTACCTGCCCCTGAGCCGGCTGCTGAACTTCTACATCAGCAGCAACCTGCGGAGACAGGCCGTG
CTGGAACAGTTCCTGGGAACAAACGGCCAGCGGATCCCCTACATCATCTCTATCGCCGGATCTGTGGCCG
TGGGCAAGAGCACAACAGCTAGAGTTCTGCAGGCCCTGCTGAGCAGATGGCCCGAGCATAGAAGAGTGGA
ACTGATTACCACCGCCGGCTTTCTGCACCCCAACCAGGTGCTGAAAGAACGGGGCCTGATGAAGAAGAAG
GGCTTCCCCGAGAGCTACGACATGCACCGGCTGGTCAAGTTTGTGTCCGACCTGAAGTCCGGCGTGCCCA
ATGTGACAGCCCCTGTGTACAGCCACCTGATCTACGACGTGATCCCCGACGGCGATAAGACCGTGGTGCA
GCCCGATATCCTGATTCTGGAAGGCGACAACGTGCTGCAGAGCGGCATGGACTATCCTCATGATCCTCAC
CACGTGTTCGTGTCCGACTTCGTGGACTTCAGCATCTACGTGGACGCCCCTGAGGATCTGCTGCAGACCT
GGTACATCAACCGGTTTCTGAAGTTCAGAGAGGGCGCCTACACAGACCCCGACAGCTACTTCCACAACTA
CGCCAAGCTGACCAAAGAGGAAGCCATCAAGACCGCCATGACCTGGTGGAAAGAGATCAACTGGCTGAAC
CTGAAGCAGAACATCCTGCCTACCAGAGAGCGGGCCAGCCTGATCCTGACCAAATCTGCCAATCACGCCG
TGGAAGAAGTGCGGCTGAGAAAAGGCGCTCCAGGATTCTCCTCAATTTCCGCTTAAGCGGCCGCTCGAGT
CTAGAGGGCCCGTTTAAACCCGCTGATCAGCCTCGACTGTGCCTTCTAGTTGCCAGCCATCTGTTGTTTG
CCCCTCCCCCGTGCCTTCCTTGACCCTGGAAGGTGCCACTCCCACTGTCCTTTCCTAATAAAATGAGGAA
ATTGCATCGCATTGTCTGAGTAGGTGTCATTCTATTCTGGGGGGTGGGGTGGGGCAGGACAGCAAGGGGG
AGGATTGGGAAGACAATAGCAGGCATGCTGGGGATGCGGTGGGCTCTATGGCTTCTGAGGCGGAAAGAAC
CAGCTGGGGCTCTAGGGGGTATCCCC
[124 nt withheld, positions 3387-3510]
C
[91 nt withheld, positions 3512-3602]
AGGGTGATGGTTCACGTACCTAGAAGTTCCTATTCCGAAGTTCCTATTCTCTAGAAAGTATAGGAACTTC
CTTGGCCAAAAAGCCTGAACTCACCGCGACGTCTGTCGAGAAGTTTCTGATCGAAAAGTTCGACAGCGTC
TCCGACCTGATGCAGCTCTCGGAGGGCGAAGAATCTCGTGCTTTCAGCTTCGATGTAGGAGGGCGTGGAT
ATGTCCTGCGGGTAAATAGCTGCGCCGATGGTTTCTACAAAGATCGTTATGTTTATCGGCACTTTGCATC
GGCCGCGCTCCCGATTCCGGAAGTGCTTGACATTGGGGAATTCAGCGAGAGCCTGACCTATTGCATCTCC
CGCCGTGCACAGGGTGTCACGTTGCAAGACCTGCCTGAAACCGAACTGCCCGCTGTTCTGCAGCCGGTCG
CGGAGGCCATGGATGCGATCGCTGCGGCCGATCTTAGCCAGACGAGCGGGTTCGGCCCATTCGGACCGCA
AGGAATCGGTCAATACACTACATGGCGTGATTTCATATGCGCGATTGCTGATCCCCATGTGTATCACTGG
CAAACTGTGATGGACGACACCGTCAGTGCGTCCGTCGCGCAGGCTCTCGATGAGCTGATGCTTTGGGCCG
AGGACTGCCCCGAAGTCCGGCACCTCGTGCACGCGGATTTCGGCTCCAACAATGTCCTGACGGACAATGG
CCGCATAACAGCGGTCATTGACTGGAGCGAGGCGATGTTCGGGGATTCCCAATACGAGGTCGCCAACATC
TTCTTCTGGAGGCCGTGGTTGGCTTGTATGGAGCAGCAGACGCGCTACTTCGAGCGGAGGCATCCGGAGC
TTGCAGGATCGCCGCGGCTCCGGGCGTATATGCTCCGCATTGGTCTTGACCAACTCTATCAGAGCTTGGT
TGACGGCAATTTCGATGATGCAGCTTGGGCGCAGGGTCGATGCGACGCAATCGTCCGATCCGGAGCCGGG
ACTGTCGGGCGTACACAAATCGCCCGCAGAAGCGCGGCCGTCTGGACCGATGGCTGTGTAGAAGTACTCG
CCGATAGTGGAAACCGACGCCCCAGCACTCGTCCGAGGGCAAAGGAATAGCACGTACTACGAGATTTCGA
TTCCACCGCCGCCTTCTATGAAAGGTTGGGCTTCGGAATCGTTTTCCGGGACGCCGGCTGGATGATCCTC
CAGCGCGGGGATCTCATGCTGGAGTTCTTCGCCCACCCCAACTTGTTTATTGCAGCTTATAATGGTTACA
AATAAAGCAATAGCATCACAAATTTCACAAATAAAGCATTTTTTTCACTGCATTCTAGTTGTGGTTTGTC
CAAACTCATCAATGTATCTTATCATGTCTGTATACCGTCGACCTCTAGCTAGAGCTTGGCGTAATCATGG
TCATAGCTGTTTCCTGTGTGAAATTGTTATCCGCTCACAATTCCACACAACATACGAGCCGGAAGCATAA
AGTGTAAAGCCTGGGGTGCCTAATGAGTGAGCTAACTCACATTAATTGCGTTGCGCTCACTGCCCGCTTT
CCAGTCGGGAAACCTGTCGTGCCAGCTGCATTAATGAATCGGCCAACGCGCGGGGAGAGGCGGTTTGCGT
ATTGGGCGCTCTTCCGCTTCCTCGCTCACTGACTCGCTGCGCTCGGTCGTTCGGCTGCGGCGAGCGGTAT
CAGCTCACTCAAAGGCGGTAATACGGTTATCCACAGAATCAGGGGATAACGCAGGAAAGAACATGTGAGC
AAAAGGCCAGCAAAAGGCCAGGAACCGTAAAAAGGCCGCGTTGCTGGCGTTTTTCCATAGGCTCCGCCCC
CCTGACGAGCATCACAAAAATCGACGCTCAAGTCAGAGGTGGCGAAACCCGACAGGACTATAAAGATACC
AGGCGTTTCCCCCTGGAAGCTCCCTCGTGCGCTCTCCTGTTCCGACCCTGCCGCTTACCGGATACCTGTC
CGCCTTTCTCCCTTCGGGAAGCGTGGCGCTTTCTCATAGCTCACGCTGTAGGTATCTCAGTTCGGTGTAG
GTCGTTCGCTCCAAGCTGGGCTGTGTGCACGAACCCCCCGTTCAGCCCGACCGCTGCGCCTTATCCGGTA
ACTATCGTCTTGAGTCCAACCCGGTAAGACACGACTTATCGCCACTGGCAGCAGCCACTGGTAACAGGAT
TAGCAGAGCGAGGTATGTAGGCGGTGCTACAGAGTTCTTGAAGTGGTGGCCTAACTACGGCTACACTAGA
AGAACAGTATTTGGTATCTGCGCTCTGCTGAAGCCAGTTACCTTCGGAAAAAGAGTTGGTAGCTCTTGAT
CCGGCAAACAAACCACCGCTGGTAGCGGTGGTTTTTTTGTTTGCAAGCAGCAGATTACGCGCAGAAAAAA
AGGATCTCAAGAAGATCCTTTGATCTTTTCTACGGGGTCTGACGCTCAGTGGAACGAAAACTCACGTTAA
GGGATTTTGGTCATGAGATTATCAAAAAGGATCTTCACCTAGATCCTTTTAAATTAAAAATGAAGTTTTA
AATCAATCTAAAGTATATATGAGTAAACTTGGTCTGACAGTTACCAATGCTTAATCAGTGAGGCACCTAT
CTCAGCGATCTGTCTATTTCGTTCATCCATAGTTGCCTGACTCCCCGTCGTGTAGATAACTACGATACGG
GAGGGCTTACCATCTGGCCCCAGTGCTGCAATGATACCGCGAGACCCACGCTCACCGGCTCCAGATTTAT
CAGCAATAAACCAGCCAGCCGGAAGGGCCGAGCGCAGAAGTGGTCCTGCAACTTTATCCGCCTCCATCCA
GTCTATTAATTGTTGCCGGGAAGCTAGAGTAAGTAGTTCGCCAGTTAATAGTTTGCGCAACGTTGTTGCC
ATTGCTACAGGCATCGTGGTGTCACGCTCGTCGTTTGGTATGGCTTCATTCAGCTCCGGTTCCCAACGAT
CAAGGCGAGTTACATGATCCCCCATGTTGTGCAAAAAAGCGGTTAGCTCCTTCGGTCCTCCGATCGTTGT
CAGAAGTAAGTTGGCCGCAGTGTTATCACTCATGGTTATGGCAGCACTGCATAATTCTCTTACTGTCATG
CCATCCGTAAGATGCTTTTCTGTGACTGGTGAGTACTCAACCAAGTCATTCTGAGAATAGTGTATGCGGC
GACCGAGTTGCTCTTGCCCGGCGTCAATACGGGATAATACCGCGCCACATAGCAGAACTTTAAAAGTGCT
CATCATTGGAAAACGTTCTTCGGGGCGAAAACTCTCAAGGATCTTACCGCTGTTGAGATCCAGTTCGATG
TAACCCACTCGTGCACCCAACTGATCTTCAGCATCTTTTACTTTCACCAGCGTTTCTGGGTGAGCAAAAA
CAGGAAGGCAAAATGCCGCAAAAAAGGGAATAAGGGCGACACGGAAATGTTGAATACTCATACTCTTCCT
TTTTCA
